>Addgene plasmid #31962 | myc-mULK1M92A | addgene partial sequence | sequence record 37078 | SP6 5'-ATTTAGGTGACACTATAG-3'
TCCACTCCCAGGTCCAACTGCACCTCGGTTCTATCGATTGAATTCCCGAACCGACAGTCGGTCTCTTCAC
CAAGGCCATTCGCGCCACCATGGAGCAAAAGCTCATTTCTGAGGAAGATCTCAATGGTGGTGGTGGTGGG
TCGAGCATGGAGCCGGGCCGCGGCGGCGTCGAGACCGTGGGCAAGTTCGAGTTCTCTCGCAAGGACCTGA
TTGGACACGGCGCCTTCGCGGTGGTCTTCAAGGGTCGACACCGCGAGAAGCACGACCTGGAGGTGGCCGT
CAAATGCATTAACAAGAAGAACCTTGCCAAGTCCCAAACACTGCTGGGAAAGGAAATCAAAATCCTGAAG
GAACTAAAGCACGAAAACATCGTGGCGCTGTATGACTTCCAGGAAATGGCTAATTCTGTCTACCTGGTCG
CGGAGTATTGTAATGGTGGAGACCTGGCTGACTACCTGCACACTATGCGCACACTGAGTGAAGACACTGT
CAGGCTTTTCCTACAGCAGATCGCTGGCGCCATGCGGCTGCTGCACAGCAAGGGCATCATCCACCGGGAC
CTGAAGCCCCAGAACATCCTGCTGTCCAACCCTGGGGGCCGCCGGGCCAACCCCAGCAACATCCGAGTCA
AGATTGCTGACTTTGGATTCGCTCGGTACCTCCAGAGCAACATGATGGCGGCCACACTCTGTGGTTCTCC
TATGTACATGGCTCCTGAGGTCATTATGTCCCAGCACTACGATGGAA
