[The description below was written by a language model from this plasmid's Addgene catalogue record.]
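Description:
myc-mULK1M92A is a mammalian expression plasmid built on the pRK5 backbone (about 4.75 kb without the insert) that encodes mouse ULK1 (Unc-51-like kinase 1) carrying an M92A point substitution and an N-terminal myc epitope tag. The coding sequence was placed between SalI and NotI sites by restriction cloning; the record does not say whether those sites survive. Expression in mammalian cells is driven by the CMV promoter, a strong constitutive viral promoter suited to transient transfection. An SP6 phage promoter upstream of the insert can serve for in vitro transcription and is also the 5′ sequencing primer site. The listed 3′ sequencing primer anneals in an SV40 polyadenylation region, indicating that this signal terminates the transcript. In bacteria the plasmid is selected with ampicillin. The copy number is recorded as unknown, and no feature table is provided, so the origin of replication and other backbone details are not documented here. No mammalian selection marker is listed.

ULK1 is a serine/threonine kinase that acts at the initiation step of autophagy, and the associated study concerns ULK–Atg13–FIP200 complexes as mediators of mTOR signalling to the autophagy machinery. The myc tag allows the expressed protein to be detected by immunoblotting or immunofluorescence and recovered by immunoprecipitation, which suits interaction and kinase assays with complex partners. The record does not state the functional consequence of the M92A change. Residue 92 falls within the N-terminal kinase domain, so the mutant is presumably intended as a variant with altered catalytic or inhibitor-binding properties for comparison with wild-type ULK1, but this should be checked against the original publication.
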