Addgene plasmid #31962: myc-mULK1M92A
Depositing lab: Do-Hyung Kim. Depositing organization: University of Minnesota. Publication: ULK-Atg13-FIP200 complexes mediate mTOR signaling to the autophagy machinery. Jung CH, Jun CB, Ro SH, Kim YM, Otto NM, Cao J, Kundu M, Kim DH. Mol Biol Cell. 2009 Apr;20(7):1992-2003. Epub 2009 Feb 18. 10.1091/mbc.e08-12-1249 PubMed 19225151.
Backbone
  Vector backbone: pRK5
  Backbone size w/o insert (bp): 4754
  Vector type: Mammalian Expression
Growth in bacteria
  Bacterial resistance: Ampicillin, 100 μg/mL
  Growth temperature: 37°C
  Growth strain: DH5alpha
  Copy number: Unknown
Gene/Insert
  Gene/Insert name: ULK1
  Species: M. musculus (mouse)
  Mutation: M92A
  Entrez Gene: Ulk1 (a.k.a. AU041434, Unc51.1, mKIAA0722)
  Promoter: CMV, SP6
  Tag / fusion protein: myc (N terminal on insert)
  Cloning method: Restriction Enzyme; 5′ cloning site SalI (unknown if destroyed); 3′ cloning site NotI (unknown if destroyed)
  Sequencing primers: 5′ SP6; 3′ SV40pA-R
Terms and licenses: Academic/Nonprofit Terms; Industry Terms: Not Available to Industry
How to cite: myc-mULK1M92A was a gift from Do-Hyung Kim (Addgene plasmid # 31962 ; http://n2t.net/addgene:31962 ; RRID:Addgene_31962)
